>Addgene plasmid #15834 | GAL FLAG103QDProGFP p306 | addgene partial sequence | sequence record 22287 | GAL1 5'-AATATACCTCTATACTTTAACGTC-3'
GACAACAGCACCAACAACGACAACAGCAGCAGCAGCAACAACAGCAGCAACAGCAACAACAGCAGCAACA
GCAACAACAGCAGCAACAGCAACAACTGCTGCCCGGGGGATCCCTGAGAAAAGGAGAAAAACTTTTCACT
GGAGTTGTCCCATTTCTTGTTGAATTAGATGGTGATGTT
